>Addgene plasmid #248557 | pLenti-gRNA-NC1 | addgene full sequence | sequence record 498508 | Addgene NGS Result
TTTTACGGTTCCTGGCCTTTTGCTGGCCTTTTGCTCACATGTTCTTTCCTGCGTTATCCCCTGATTCTGT
GGATAACCGTATTACCGCCTTTGAGTGAGCTGATACCGCTCGCCGCAGCCGAACGACCGAGCGCAGCGAG
TCAGTGAGCGAGGAAGCGGAAGAGCGCCCAATACGCAAACCGCCTCTCCCCGCGCGTTGGCCGATTCATT
AATGCAGCTGGCACGACAGGTTTCCCGACTGGAAAGCGGGCAGTGAGCGCAACGCAATTAATGTGAGTTA
GCTCACTCATTAGGCACCCCAGGCTTTACACTTTATGCTTCCGGCTCGTATGTTGTGTGGAATTGTGAGC
GGATAACAATTTCACACAGGAAACAGCTATGACCATGATTACGCCAAGCGCGCAATTAACCCTCACTAAA
GGGAACAAAAGCTGGAGCTGCAAGCTTAATGTAGTCTTATGCAATACTCTTGTAGTCTTGCAACATGGTA
ACGATGAGTTAGCAACATGCCTTACAAGGAGAGAAAAAGCACCGTGCATGCCGATTGGTGGAAGTAAGGT
GGTACGATCGTGCCTTATTAGGAAGGCAACAGACGGGTCTGACATGGATTGGACGAACCACTGAATTGCC
GCATTGCAGAGATATTGTATTTAAGTGCCTAGCTCGATACATAAACGGGTCTCTCTGGTTAGACCAGATC
TGAGCCTGGGAGCTCTCTGGCTAACTAGGGAACCCACTGCTTAAGCCTCAATAAAGCTTGCCTTGAGTGC
TTCAAGTAGTGTGTGCCCGTCTGTTGTGTGACTCTGGTAACTAGAGATCCCTCAGACCCTTTTAGTCAGT
GTGGAAAATCTCTAGCAGTGGCGCCCGAACAGGGACTTGAAAGCGAAAGGGAAACCAGAGGAGCTCTCTC
GACGCAGGACTCGGCTTGCTGAAGCGCGCACGGCAAGAGGCGAGGGGCGGCGACTGGTGAGTACGCCAAA
AATTTTGACTAGCGGAGGCTAGAAGGAGAGAGATGGGTGCGAGAGCGTCAGTATTAAGCGGGGGAGAATT
AGATCGCGATGGGAAAAAATTCGGTTAAGGCCAGGGGGAAAGAAAAAATATAAATTAAAACATATAGTAT
GGGCAAGCAGGGAGCTAGAACGATTCGCAGTTAATCCTGGCCTGTTAGAAACATCAGAAGGCTGTAGACA
AATACTGGGACAGCTACAACCATCCCTTCAGACAGGATCAGAAGAACTTAGATCATTATATAATACAGTA
GCAACCCTCTATTGTGTGCATCAAAGGATAGAGATAAAAGACACCAAGGAAGCTTTAGACAAGATAGAGG
AAGAGCAAAACAAAAGTAAGACCACCGCACAGCAAGCGGCCGCTGATCTTCAGACCTGGAGGAGGAGATA
TGAGGGACAATTGGAGAAGTGAATTATATAAATATAAAGTAGTAAAAATTGAACCATTAGGAGTAGCACC
CACCAAGGCAAAGAGAAGAGTGGTGCAGAGAGAAAAAAGAGCAGTGGGAATAGGAGCTTTGTTCCTTGGG
TTCTTGGGAGCAGCAGGAAGCACTATGGGCGCAGCGTCAATGACGCTGACGGTACAGGCCAGACAATTAT
TGTCTGGTATAGTGCAGCAGCAGAACAATTTGCTGAGGGCTATTGAGGCGCAACAGCATCTGTTGCAACT
CACAGTCTGGGGCATCAAGCAGCTCCAGGCAAGAATCCTGGCTGTGGAAAGATACCTAAAGGATCAACAG
CTCCTGGGGATTTGGGGTTGCTCTGGAAAACTCATTTGCACCACTGCTGTGCCTTGGAATGCTAGTTGGA
GTAATAAATCTCTGGAACAGATTTGGAATCACACGACCTGGATGGAGTGGGACAGAGAAATTAACAATTA
CACAAGCTTAATACACTCCTTAATTGAAGAATCGCAAAACCAGCAAGAAAAGAATGAACAAGAATTATTG
GAATTAGATAAATGGGCAAGTTTGTGGAATTGGTTTAACATAACAAATTGGCTGTGGTATATAAAATTAT
TCATAATGATAGTAGGAGGCTTGGTAGGTTTAAGAATAGTTTTTGCTGTACTTTCTATAGTGAATAGAGT
TAGGCAGGGATATTCACCATTATCGTTTCAGACCCACCTCCCAACCCCGAGGGGACCCAGAGAGGGCCTA
TTTCCCATGATTCCTTCATATTTGCATATACGATACAAGGCTGTTAGAGAGATAATTAGAATTAATTTGA
CTGTAAACACAAAGATATTAGTACAAAATACGTGACGTAGAAAGTAATAATTTCTTGGGTAGTTTGCAGT
TTTAAAATTATGTTTTAAAATGGACTATCATATGCTTACCGTAACTTGAAAGTATTTCGATTTCTTGGCT
TTATATATCTTGTGGAAAGGACGAAACACCGGCTGAGGAAAAAGTACACGGGTTTTAGAGCTAGAAATAG
CAAGTTAAAATAAGGCTAGTCCGTTATCAACTTGAAAAAGTGGCACCGAGTCGGTGCTTTTTTAAGCTTG
GCGTAACTAGATCTTGAGACAAATGGCAGTATTCATCCACAATTTTAAAAGAAAAGGGGGGATTGGGGGG
TACAGTGCAGGGGAAAGAATAGTAGACATAATAGCAACAGACATACAAACTAAAGAATTACAAAAACAAA
TTACAAAAATTCAAAATTTTCGGGTTTATTACAGGGACAGCAGAGATCCACTTTGGCGCCGGCTCGAGGG
GGCCCGGGTGCAAAGATGGATAAAGTTTTAAACAGAGAGGAATCTTTGCAGCTAATGGACCTTCTAGGTC
TTGAAAGGAGTGGGAATTGGCTCCGGTGCCCGTCAGTGGGCAGAGCGCACATCGCCCACAGTCCCCGAGA
AGTTGGGGGGAGGGGTCGGCAATTGATCCGGTGCCTAGAGAAGGTGGCGCGGGGTAAACTGGGAAAGTGA
TGTCGTGTACTGGCTCCGCCTTTTTCCCGAGGGTGGGGGAGAACCGTATATAAGTGCAGTAGTCGCCGTG
AACGTTCTTTTTCGCAACGGGTTTGCCGCCAGAACACAGGTAAGTGCCGTGTGTGGTTCCCGCGGGCCTG
GCCTCTTTACGGGTTATGGCCCTTGCGTGCCTTGAATTACTTCCACCTGGCTGCAGTACGTGATTCTTGA
TCCCGAGCTTCGGGTTGGAAGTGGGTGGGAGAGTTCGAGGCCTTGCGCTTAAGGAGCCCCTTCGCCTCGT
GCTTGAGTTGAGGCCTGGCCTGGGCGCTGGGGCCGCCGCGTGCGAATCTGGTGGCACCTTCGCGCCTGTC
TCGCTGCTTTCGATAAGTCTCTAGCCATTTAAAATTTTTGATGACCTGCTGCGACGCTTTTTTTCTGGCA
AGATAGTCTTGTAAATGCGGGCCAAGATCTGCACACTGGTATTTCGGTTTTTGGGGCCGCGGGCGGCGAC
GGGGCCCGTGCGTCCCAGCGCACATGTTCGGCGAGGCGGGGCCTGCGAGCGCGGCCACCGAGAATCGGAC
GGGGGTAGTCTCAAGCTGGCCGGCCTGCTCTGGTGCCTGGCCTCGCGCCGCCGTGTATCGCCCCGCCCTG
GGCGGCAAGGCTGGCCCGGTCGGCACCAGTTGCGTGAGCGGAAAGATGGCCGCTTCCCGGCCCTGCTGCA
GGGAGCTCAAAATGGAGGACGCGGCGCTCGGGAGAGCGGGCGGGTGAGTCACCCACACAAAGGAAAAGGG
CCTTTCCGTCCTCAGCCGTCGCTTCATGTGACTCCACGGAGTACCGGGCGCCGTCCAGGCACCTCGATTA
GTTCTCGAGCTTTTGGAGTACGTCGTCTTTAGGTTGGGGGGAGGGGTTTTATGCGATGGAGTTTCCCCAC
ACTGAGTGGGTGGAGACTGAAGTTAGGCCAGCTTGGCACTTGATGTAATTCTCCTTGGAATTTGCCCTTT
TTGAGTTTGGATCTTGGTTCATTCTCAAGCCTCAGACAGTGGTTCAAAGTTTTTTTCTTCCATTTCAGGT
GTCGTGACGTACGGCCACCATGACCGAGTACAAGCCCACGGTGCGCCTCGCCACCCGCGACGACGTCCCC
AGGGCCGTACGCACCCTCGCCGCCGCGTTCGCCGACTACCCCGCCACGCGCCACACCGTCGATCCGGACC
GCCACATCGAGCGGGTCACCGAGCTGCAAGAACTCTTCCTCACGCGCGTCGGGCTCGACATCGGCAAGGT
GTGGGTCGCGGACGACGGCGCCGCCGTGGCGGTCTGGACCACGCCGGAGAGCGTCGAAGCGGGGGCGGTG
TTCGCCGAGATCGGCCCGCGCATGGCCGAGTTGAGCGGTTCCCGGCTGGCCGCGCAGCAACAGATGGAAG
GCCTCCTGGCGCCGCACCGGCCCAAGGAGCCCGCGTGGTTCCTGGCCACCGTCGGAGTCTCGCCCGACCA
CCAGGGCAAGGGTCTGGGCAGCGCCGTCGTGCTCCCCGGAGTGGAGGCGGCCGAGCGCGCCGGGGTGCCC
GCCTTCCTGGAGACCTCCGCGCCCCGCAACCTCCCCTTCTACGAGCGGCTCGGCTTCACCGTCACCGCCG
ACGTCGAGGTGCCCGAAGGACCGCGCACCTGGTGCATGACCCGCAAGCCCGGTGCCTGAACGCGTTAAGT
CGACAATCAACCTCTGGATTACAAAATTTGTGAAAGATTGACTGGTATTCTTAACTATGTTGCTCCTTTT
ACGCTATGTGGATACGCTGCTTTAATGCCTTTGTATCATGCTATTGCTTCCCGTATGGCTTTCATTTTCT
CCTCCTTGTATAAATCCTGGTTGCTGTCTCTTTATGAGGAGTTGTGGCCCGTTGTCAGGCAACGTGGCGT
GGTGTGCACTGTGTTTGCTGACGCAACCCCCACTGGTTGGGGCATTGCCACCACCTGTCAGCTCCTTTCC
GGGACTTTCGCTTTCCCCCTCCCTATTGCCACGGCGGAACTCATCGCCGCCTGCCTTGCCCGCTGCTGGA
CAGGGGCTCGGCTGTTGGGCACTGACAATTCCGTGGTGTTGTCGGGGAAATCATCGTCCTTTCCTTGGCT
GCTCGCCTGTGTTGCCACCTGGATTCTGCGCGGGACGTCCTTCTGCTACGTCCCTTCGGCCCTCAATCCA
GCGGACCTTCCTTCCCGCGGCCTGCTGCCGGCTCTGCGGCCTCTTCCGCGTCTTCGCCTTCGCCCTCAGA
CGAGTCGGATCTCCCTTTGGGCCGCCTCCCCGCGTCGACTTTAAGACCAATGACTTACAAGGCAGCTGTA
GATCTTAGCCACTTTTTAAAAGAAAAGGGGGGACTGGAAGGGCTAATTCACTCCCAACGAAGACAAGATC
TGCTTTTTGCTTGTACTGGGTCTCTCTGGTTAGACCAGATCTGAGCCTGGGAGCTCTCTGGCTAACTAGG
GAACCCACTGCTTAAGCCTCAATAAAGCTTGCCTTGAGTGCTTCAAGTAGTGTGTGCCCGTCTGTTGTGT
GACTCTGGTAACTAGAGATCCCTCAGACCCTTTTAGTCAGTGTGGAAAATCTCTAGCAGTACGTATAGTA
GTTCATGTCATCTTATTATTCAGTATTTATAACTTGCAAAGAAATGAATATCAGAGAGTGAGAGGAACTT
GTTTATTGCAGCTTATAATGGTTACAAATAAAGCAATAGCATCACAAATTTCACAAATAAAGCATTTTTT
TCACTGCATTCTAGTTGTGGTTTGTCCAAACTCATCAATGTATCTTATCATGTCTGGCTCTAGCTATCCC
GCCCCTAACTCCGCCCATCCCGCCCCTAACTCCGCCCAGTTCCGCCCATTCTCCGCCCCATGGCTGACTA
ATTTTTTTTATTTATGCAGAGGCCGAGGCCGCCTCGGCCTCTGAGCTATTCCAGAAGTAGTGAGGAGGCT
TTTTTGGAGGCCTAGGGACGTACCCAATTCGCCCTATAGTGAGTCGTATTACGCGCGCTCACTGGCCGTC
GTTTTACAACGTCGTGACTGGGAAAACCCTGGCGTTACCCAACTTAATCGCCTTGCAGCACATCCCCCTT
TCGCCAGCTGGCGTAATAGCGAAGAGGCCCGCACCGATCGCCCTTCCCAACAGTTGCGCAGCCTGAATGG
CGAATGGG
[124 nt withheld, positions 6099-6222]
C
[91 nt withheld, positions 6224-6314]
A
[49 nt withheld, positions 6316-6364]
CCTTTGACGTTGGAGTCCACGTTCTTT
[37 nt withheld, positions 6392-6428]
ACCCTATCTCGGTCTATTCTTTTGATTTATAAGGGATTTTGCCGATTTCGGCCTATTGGTTAAAAAATGA
GCTGATTTAACAAAAATTTAACGCGAATTTTAACAAAATATTAACGCTTACAATTTAGGTGGCACTTTTC
GGGGAAATGTGCGCGGAACCCCTATTTGTTTATTTTTCTAAATACATTCAAATATGTATCCGCTCATGAG
ACAATAACCCTGATAAATGCTTCAATAATATTGAAAAAGGAAGAGTATGAGTATTCAACATTTCCGTGTC
GCCCTTATTCCCTTTTTTGCGGCATTTTGCCTTCCTGTTTTTGCTCACCCAGAAACGCTGGTGAAAGTAA
AAGATGCTGAAGATCAGTTGGGTGCACGAGTGGGTTACATCGAACTGGATCTCAACAGCGGTAAGATCCT
TGAGAGTTTTCGCCCCGAAGAACGTTTTCCAATGATGAGCACTTTTAAAGTTCTGCTATGTGGCGCGGTA
TTATCCCGTATTGACGCCGGGCAAGAGCAACTCGGTCGCCGCATACACTATTCTCAGAATGACTTGGTTG
AGTACTCACCAGTCACAGAAAAGCATCTTACGGATGGCATGACAGTAAGAGAATTATGCAGTGCTGCCAT
AACCATGAGTGATAACACTGCGGCCAACTTACTTCTGACAACGATCGGAGGACCGAAGGAGCTAACCGCT
TTTTTGCACAACATGGGGGATCATGTAACTCGCCTTGATCGTTGGGAACCGGAGCTGAATGAAGCCATAC
CAAACGACGAGCGTGACACCACGATGCCTGTAGCAATGGCAACAACGTTGCGCAAACTATTAACTGGCGA
ACTACTTACTCTAGCTTCCCGGCAACAATTAATAGACTGGATGGAGGCGGATAAAGTTGCAGGACCACTT
CTGCGCTCGGCCCTTCCGGCTGGCTGGTTTATTGCTGATAAATCTGGAGCCGGTGAGCGTGGGTCTCGCG
GTATCATTGCAGCACTGGGGCCAGATGGTAAGCCCTCCCGTATCGTAGTTATCTACACGACGGGGAGTCA
GGCAACTATGGATGAACGAAATAGACAGATCGCTGAGATAGGTGCCTCACTGATTAAGCATTGGTAACTG
TCAGACCAAGTTTACTCATATATACTTTAGATTGATTTAAAACTTCATTTTTAATTTAAAAGGATCTAGG
TGAAGATCCTTTTTGATAATCTCATGACCAAAATCCCTTAACGTGAGTTTTCGTTCCACTGAGCGTCAGA
CCCCGTAGAAAAGATCAAAGGATCTTCTTGAGATCCTTTTTTTCTGCGCGTAATCTGCTGCTTGCAAACA
AAAAAACCACCGCTACCAGCGGTGGTTTGTTTGCCGGATCAAGAGCTACCAACTCTTTTTCCGAAGGTAA
CTGGCTTCAGCAGAGCGCAGATACCAAATACTGTTCTTCTAGTGTAGCCGTAGTTAGGCCACCACTTCAA
GAACTCTGTAGCACCGCCTACATACCTCGCTCTGCTAATCCTGTTACCAGTGGCTGCTGCCAGTGGCGAT
AAGTCGTGTCTTACCGGGTTGGACTCAAGACGATAGTTACCGGATAAGGCGCAGCGGTCGGGCTGAACGG
GGGGTTCGTGCACACAGCCCAGCTTGGAGCGAACGACCTACACCGAACTGAGATACCTACAGCGTGAGCT
ATGAGAAAGCGCCACGCTTCCCGAAGGGAGAAAGGCGGACAGGTATCCGGTAAGCGGCAGGGTCGGAACA
GGAGAGCGCACGAGGGAGCTTCCAGGGGGAAACGCCTGGTATCTTTATAGTCCTGTCGGGTTTCGCCACC
TCTGACTTGAGCGTCGATTTTTGTGATGCTCGTCAGGGGGGCGGAGCCTATGGAAAAACGCCAGCAACGC
GGCCT
Features (pLannotate 1.2.2; 30 found; start..end, strand, type, name):
     29..162     +  rep_origin     RSF ori (fragment): Plasmids containing the RSF 1030 origin of replication can be propagated in E. coli cells that contain additional plasmids with compatible origins.
    164..256     +  CDS            lacI (fragment): lac repressor; lacI; The lac repressor binds to the lac operator to inhibit transcription in E. coli. This inhibition can be relieved by adding lactose or isopropyl-β-D-thiogalactopyranoside (IPTG).
    269..290     +  protein_bind   CAP binding site: CAP binding activates transcription in the presence of cAMP. E. coli catabolite activator protein
    305..335     +  promoter       lac promoter: promoter for the E. coli lac operon
    343..359     +  protein_bind   lac operator: The lac repressor binds to the lac operator to inhibit transcription in E. coli. This inhibition can be relieved by adding lactose or isopropyl-β-D-thiogalactopyranoside (IPTG). lac repressor encoded by lacI
    404..422     +  promoter       T3 promoter: promoter for bacteriophage T3 RNA polymerase
    450..676     +  promoter       RSV promoter: Rous sarcoma virus enhancer/promoter
    677..857     +  LTR            5' LTR (truncated): truncated 5' long terminal repeat (LTR) from HIV-1
    904..1029    +  misc_feature   HIV-1 Ψ: packaging signal of human immunodeficiency virus type 1
   1013..1376    +  CDS            HIV-1 gag (fragment): gag protein from human immunodeficiency virus 1; gag
   1522..1755    +  misc_feature   RRE: The Rev response element (RRE) of HIV-1 allows for Rev-dependent mRNA export from the nucleus to the cytoplasm.
   2132..2158    +  CDS            Rev (fragment): human immunodeficiency virus 1 (HIV-1) Rev protein; rev; enhances nuclear export of unspliced and incompletely spliced viral mRNAs
   2162..2402    +  promoter       U6 promoter: RNA polymerase III promoter for human U6 snRNA
   2432..2507    +  misc_RNA       gRNA scaffold: guide RNA scaffold for the Streptococcus pyogenes CRISPR/Cas9 system
   2563..2680    +  misc_feature   cPPT/CTS: central polypurine tract and central termination sequence of HIV-1
   2746..2812    +  CDS            small t antigen (fragment): SV40 (simian virus 40) small t antigen
   2838..3049    +  promoter       EF-1α core promoter: core promoter for human elongation factor EF-1α
   3050..3988    +  intron         EF-1α intron A: intron upstream of the start codon of human EF-1α
   4010..4609    +  CDS            PuroR (fragment): puromycin N-acetyltransferase; pac from Streptomyces; confers resistance to puromycin
   4625..5213    +  misc_feature   WPRE: woodchuck hepatitis virus posttranscriptional regulatory element
   5264..5283    +  misc_feature   cPPT/CTS (fragment): central polypurine tract and central termination sequence of HIV-1
   5285..5518    +  LTR            3' LTR (ΔU3): self-inactivating 3' long terminal repeat (LTR) from HIV-1
   5596..5717    +  polyA_signal   SV40 poly(A) signal: SV40 polyadenylation signal
   5757..5892    +  rep_origin     SV40 ori: SV40 origin of replication
   5913..5931    -  promoter       T7 promoter: promoter for bacteriophage T7 RNA polymerase
   5939..6094    +  CDS            lacZα (fragment): LacZα fragment of β-galactosidase; lacZ fragment
   6099..6527    +  rep_origin     f1 ori (sequence partly withheld): f1 bacteriophage origin of replication; arrow indicates direction of (+) strand synthesis
   6580..6684    +  promoter       AmpR promoter: bla
   6685..7545    +  CDS            AmpR: β-lactamase; bla; confers resistance to ampicillin, carbenicillin, and related antibiotics
   7716..8304    +  rep_origin     ori: high-copy-number ColE1/pMB1/pBR322/pUC origin of replication
