[The description below was written by a language model from this plasmid's Addgene catalogue record and pLannotate feature annotations shown in this document.]
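Description:
pLenti-gRNA-NC1 is a third-generation-style, self-inactivating HIV-1 lentiviral guide RNA vector built on the pLentiGuide-Puro-FE backbone, intended for delivering a single guide RNA into mammalian (human) cells. It is propagated in E. coli through a high-copy ColE1/pUC origin with ampicillin selection (AmpR under its own promoter). An f1 origin and remnants of lac/T3/T7 cloning-vector sequences are also annotated, along with short fragments called as RSF ori, lacI, lacZα and SV40 small t antigen that are probably incidental backbone matches rather than functional parts.

The viral genome is transcribed in packaging cells from an RSV promoter fused to a truncated 5' LTR. It carries the Ψ packaging signal with a partial gag sequence, the Rev response element for Rev-dependent nuclear export, and a cPPT/CTS, and it ends in a ΔU3 3' LTR that inactivates LTR promoter activity after integration, followed by an SV40 poly(A) signal and SV40 origin. Within this frame, a human U6 RNA polymerase III promoter drives the inserted spacer, named gRNA-NC1, fused to a Streptococcus pyogenes Cas9 guide scaffold. A separate EF-1α core promoter with intron A expresses puromycin N-acetyltransferase for selecting transduced cells, and a WPRE boosts transcript expression. No Cas9 is encoded, so a Cas9 or dCas9 derivative must be supplied separately.

The plasmid belongs to the KaryoCreate toolkit, a CRISPR-based approach for inducing chromosome-specific aneuploidy by targeting human centromeres. The name "NC1" suggests a control guide, but the record does not state its target or role.
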