Addgene plasmid #248557: pLenti-gRNA-NC1
Purpose: A CRISPR-based technology to study chromosome-specific aneuploidy by targeting human centromeres
Depositing lab: Teresa Davoli. Depositing organization: NYU Grossman School of Medicine. Publication: KaryoCreate: A CRISPR-based technology to study chromosome-specific aneuploidy by targeting human centromeres. Bosco N, Goldberg A, Zhao X, Mays JC, Cheng P, Johnson AF, Bianchi JJ, Toscani C, Di Tommaso E, Katsnelson L, Annuar D, Mei S, Faitelson RE, Pesselev IY, Mohamed KS, Mermerian A, Camacho-Hernandez EM, Gionco CA, Manikas J, Tseng YS, Sun Z, Fani S, Keegan S, Lippman SM, Fenyo D, Giunta S, Santaguida S, Davoli T. Cell. 2023 Apr 27;186(9):1985-2001.e19. doi: 10.1016/j.cell.2023.03.029. Epub 2023 Apr 18. PubMed 37075754.
Backbone
  Vector backbone: pLentiGuide-Puro-FE
  Vector type: Mammalian Expression, CRISPR
Growth in bacteria
  Bacterial resistance: Ampicillin, 100 μg/mL
  Growth temperature: 30°C
  Growth strain: NEB Stable
  Copy number: High Copy
Gene/Insert
  Gene/Insert name: gRNA-NC1 TD#277
  gRNA/shRNA sequence: ggctgaggaaaaagtacacgg
  Species: H. sapiens (human)
  Promoter: U6
  Cloning method: Gibson Cloning
Terms and licenses: Academic/Nonprofit Terms; Industry Terms: Not Available to Industry
How to cite: pLenti-gRNA-NC1 was a gift from Teresa Davoli (Addgene plasmid # 248557 ; http://n2t.net/addgene:248557 ; RRID:Addgene_248557)
